Addgene plasmid #145571: pGBW-m4046534
Purpose: Yeast Expression plasmid for SARS-CoV-2 ORF10 protein
Depositing lab: Ginkgo Bioworks & Benjie Chen. Depositing organization: Ginkgo Bioworks.
Backbone
  Vector backbone: AmpR; 2u URA3
  Backbone size w/o insert (bp): 4078
  Vector type: Yeast Expression
  Selectable markers: URA3
Growth in bacteria
  Bacterial resistance: Ampicillin, 100 μg/mL
  Growth temperature: 37°C
  Growth strain: DH5alpha
  Copy number: High Copy
Gene/Insert
  Gene/Insert name: SARS-CoV-2 ORF10 protein
  Species: S. cerevisiae (budding yeast); Severe acute respiratory syndrome coronavirus 2
  Insert size (bp): 110
  Mutation: wt
  Entrez Gene: ORF10 (a.k.a. GU280_gp11)
  Promoter: pGAL1
  Tag / fusion protein: Cleavable thrombin;MBP (C terminal on backbone)
  Cloning method: Unknown
Resource information
  A portion of this plasmid was derived from a plasmid made by: GinkgoBioworks
Depositor comments: NCBI Reference Sequence: YP_009725255.1Created by gene synthesis with Not1 site.
How to cite: pGBW-m4046534 was a gift from Ginkgo Bioworks & Benjie Chen (Addgene plasmid # 145571 ; http://n2t.net/addgene:145571 ; RRID:Addgene_145571)
