[The description below was written by a language model from this plasmid's Addgene catalogue record and pLannotate feature annotations shown in this document.]
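Description:
pGBW-m4046534 is an E. coli–yeast shuttle plasmid for galactose-inducible expression of the SARS-CoV-2 ORF10 protein in Saccharomyces cerevisiae. In yeast it is maintained episomally through the 2μ origin of replication and selected by the URA3 auxotrophic marker, which complements uracil auxotrophy and can be counterselected with 5-FOA. In bacteria it replicates from a ColE1/pUC-type origin and carries AmpR (β-lactamase), here annotated as driven by a cat promoter. The catalogue lists it as high copy, although the annotation also detects a short rop-like segment adjacent to AmpR. Several bacterial terminators (T3Te, T7Te, tonB) insulate the bacterial maintenance modules from one another.

The expression cassette begins with the GAL1 promoter, which is regulated by Gal4, induced by galactose and repressed by glucose. It is followed by the short, wild-type ORF10 coding sequence of about 110 bp, made by gene synthesis. The annotation tool does not label ORF10 itself. It does flag a coronavirus 3′ UTR pseudoknot motif in the interval between the promoter and the tag, which is consistent with ORF10 lying near the 3′ end of the viral genome. Downstream, in the backbone, is an E. coli malE fragment encoding maltose-binding protein, which the record describes as a C-terminal fusion separated from the insert by a thrombin cleavage site. The CYC1 terminator ends the transcript. MBP typically aids solubility and permits amylose-affinity purification, and thrombin cleavage allows the tag to be removed. The plasmid is suited to producing and purifying this very small viral protein in yeast, or to studying its effects there. The record does not describe a more specific application.
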