Features (pLannotate 1.2.2; 14 found; start..end, strand, type, name):
      1..442     +  promoter       GAL1 promoter: S. cerevisiae GAL1; inducible promoter, regulated by Gal4
    498..557     +  ncRNA          Corona pk3: Accession: RF00165 - Coronavirus 3' UTR pseudoknot
    583..1683    +  CDS            malE (fragment): MALE_ECO57 - Experimental evidence at protein level: Swiss-Prot protein existence level 1. Part of the ABC transporter complex MalEFGK involved in maltose/maltodextrin import. Binds maltose and higher maltodextrins. From Escherichia coli O157:H7.
   1712..1884    +  terminator     CYC1 terminator (fragment): S. cerevisiae CYC1; transcription terminator for CYC1
   1920..2096    +  promoter       URA3 promoter (fragment): S. cerevisiae URA3
   2097..2900    +  CDS            URA3: orotidine-5'-phosphate decarboxylase, required for uracil biosynthesis; S. cerevisiae URA3; yeast auxotrophic marker, counterselectable with 5-fluoroorotic acid (5-FOA)
   2983..3965    -  rep_origin     2μ ori: yeast 2μ plasmid origin of replication
   4043..4072    +  terminator     T3Te terminator: phage T3 early transcription terminator
   4094..4681    +  rep_origin     ori: high-copy-number ColE1/pMB1/pBR322/pUC origin of replication
   4693..4720    -  terminator     T7Te terminator: phage T7 early transcription terminator
   4744..4935    -  CDS            rop: Rop protein, which maintains plasmids at low copy number; rop
   4936..5796    -  CDS            AmpR: β-lactamase; bla; confers resistance to ampicillin, carbenicillin, and related antibiotics
   5797..5899    -  promoter       cat promoter: promoter of the E. coli cat gene encoding chloramphenicol acetyltransferase
   5900..5931    -  terminator     tonB terminator: bidirectional E. coli tonB-P14 transcription terminator
>Addgene plasmid #145571 | pGBW-m4046534 | addgene full sequence | sequence record 337479 | Addgene NGS Result
CGGATTAGAAGCCGCCGAGCGGGCGACAGCCCTCCGACGGAAGACTCTCCTCCGTGCGTCCTCGTCTTCA
CCGGTCGCGTTCCTGAAACGCAGATGTGCCTCGCGCCGCACTGCTCCGAACAATAAAGATTCTACAATAC
TAGCTTTTATGGTTATGAAGAGGAAAAATTGGCAGTAACCTGGCCCCACAAACCTTCAAATTAACGAATC
AAATTAACAACCATAGGATGATAATGCGATTAGTTTTTTAGCCTTATTTCTGGGGTAATTAATCAGCGAA
GCGATGATTTTTGATCTATTAACAGATATATAAATGGAAAAGCTGCATAACCACTTTAACTAATACTTTC
AACATTTTCAGTTTGTATTACTTCTTATTCAAATGTCATAAAAGTATCAACAAAAAATTGTTAATATACC
TCTATACTTTAACGTCAAGGAGAAAAAACTATAATGGGCTATATAAACGTTTTCGCTTTTCCGTTTACGA
TATATAGTCTACTCTTGTGCAGAATGAATTCTCGTAACTACATAGCACAAGTAGATGTAGTTAACTTTAA
TCTCACACTCGTGCCGAGAGGTTCTAAAATCGAGGAAGGTAAGCTAGTCATTTGGATAAATGGAGATAAG
GGTTACAACGGTTTGGCAGAAGTAGGCAAGAAATTTGAAAAGGACACAGGTATCAAGGTGACGGTTGAAC
ATCCAGACAAGTTAGAAGAAAAATTCCCTCAAGTTGCTGCTACTGGTGATGGTCCCGACATTATTTTCTG
GGCCCACGATCGTTTTGGTGGATATGCTCAGTCAGGTTTGCTGGCTGAGATCACCCCAGACAAGGCCTTC
CAAGATAAATTGTACCCATTCACTTGGGATGCTGTCAGATACAACGGTAAGCTTATAGCATATCCAATTG
CTGTTGAAGCCTTATCGTTGATCTACAATAAGGACTTGTTACCTAACCCACCAAAGACATGGGAAGAAAT
TCCAGCTTTGGATAAAGAGCTAAAGGCCAAGGGAAAAAGCGCTTTGATGTTTAACTTACAAGAACCTTAT
TTCACCTGGCCATTAATCGCTGCTGACGGTGGTTACGCATTTAAATACGAAAACGGTAAGTATGACATTA
AGGATGTCGGCGTTGATAATGCTGGTGCAAAGGCTGGTTTGACCTTCTTGGTTGATTTAATAAAGAATAA
ACACATGAACGCTGACACTGACTACTCTATCGCCGAAGCCGCTTTCAACAAGGGTGAAACTGCTATGACC
ATAAATGGTCCATGGGCCTGGAGTAACATTGATACTTCTAAAGTAAACTATGGTGTCACTGTTTTGCCTA
CATTCAAAGGCCAACCATCCAAGCCCTTTGTCGGTGTTCTATCCGCTGGCATCAATGCTGCTTCTCCAAA
CAAGGAGCTAGCTAAAGAATTTTTGGAAAATTACTTGTTAACTGACGAAGGTTTGGAGGCCGTTAACAAG
GACAAGCCATTGGGTGCTGTCGCTTTGAAATCTTACGAAGAAGAATTGGCTAAGGATCCCAGAATTGCCG
CTACCATGGAGAACGCCCAAAAGGGTGAAATTATGCCAAACATCCCACAAATGTCAGCCTTCTGGTACGC
AGTTAGGACTGCCGTGATTAATGCTGCTTCCGGTAGACAAACCGTCGACGAAGCATTAAAAGATGCTCAA
ACGTAAACAGGCCCCTTTTCCTTTGTCGATATCATGTAATTAGTTATGTCACGCTTACATTCACGCCCTC
CTCCCACATCCGCTCTAACCGAAAAGGAAGGAGTTAGACAACCTGAAGTCTAGGTCCCTATTTATTTTTT
TTAATAGTTATGTTAGTATTAAGAACGTTATTTATATTTCAAATTTTTCTTTTTTTTCTGTACAAAGCGG
CCGCCGAACCACTAGTGCACTGCAGTACACGGTTTCCTTGAAATTTTTTTGATTCGGTAATCTCCGAACA
GAAGGAAGAACGAAGGAAGGAGCACAGACTTAGATTGGTATATATACGCATATGTAGTGTTGAAGAAACA
TGAAATTGCCCAGTATTCTTAACCCAACTGCACAGAACAAAAACGTGCAGGAAACGAAGATAAATCATGT
CGAAAGCTACATATAAGGAACGTGCTGCTACTCATCCTAGTCCTGTTGCTGCCAAGCTATTTAATATCAT
GCACGAAAAGCAAACAAACTTGTGTGCTTCATTGGATGTTCGTACCACCAAGGAATTACTGGAGTTAGTT
GAAGCATTAGGTCCCAAAATTTGTTTACTAAAAACACATGTGGATATCTTGACTGATTTTTCCATGGAGG
GCACAGTTAAGCCGCTAAAGGCATTATCCGCCAAGTACAATTTTTTACTCTTCGAGGACAGAAAATTTGC
TGACATTGGTAATACAGTCAAATTGCAGTACTCTGCGGGTGTATACAGAATAGCAGAATGGGCAGACATT
ACGAATGCACACGGTGTGGTGGGCCCAGGTATTGTTAGCGGTTTGAAGCAGGCGGCAGAAGAAGTAACAA
AGGAACCTAGAGGCCTTTTGATGTTAGCAGAATTGTCATGCAAGGGCTCCCTATCTACTGGAGAATATAC
TAAGGGTACTGTTGACATTGCGAAGAGCGACAAAGATTTTGTTATCGGCTTTATTGCTCAAAGAGACATG
GGTGGAAGAGATGAAGGTTACGATTGGTTGATTATGACACCCGGTGTGGGTTTAGATGACAAGGGAGATG
CATTGGGTCAACAGTATAGAACCGTGGATGATGTGGTTTCTACAGGATCTGACATTATTATTGTTGGAAG
AGGACTATTTGCAAAGGGAAGGGATGCTAAGGTAGAGGGTGAACGTTACAGAAAAGCAGGCTGGGAAGCA
TATTTGAGAAGATGCGGCCAGCAAAACTAAAAAACTGTATTATAAGTAAATGCATGTATACTAAACTCAC
AAATTAGAGCTTCAATTTAATTATATCAGTTATTACCCGAGTAACGAAGCATCTGTGCTTCATTTTGTAG
AACAAAAATGCAACGCGAGAGCGCTAATTTTTCAAACAAAGAATCTGAGCTGCATTTTTACAGAACAGAA
ATGCAACGCGAAAGCGCTATTTTACCAACGAAGAATCTGTGCTTCATTTTTGTAAAACAAAAATGCAACG
CGAGAGCGCTAATTTTTCAAACAAAGAATCTGAGCTGCATTTTTACAGAACAGAAATGCAACGCGAGAGC
GCTATTTTACCAACAAAGAATCTATACTTCTTTTTTGTTCTACAAAAATGCATCCCGAGAGCGCTATTTT
TCTAACAAAGCATCTTAGATTACTTTTTTTCTCCTTTGTGCGCTCTATAATGCAGTCTCTTGATAACTTT
TTGCACTGTAGGTCCGTTAAGGTTAGAAGAAGGCTACTTTGGTGTCTATTTTCTCTTCCATAAAAAAAGC
CTGACTCCACTTCCCGCGTTTACTGATTACTAGCGAAGCTGCGGGTGCATTTTTTCAAGATAAAGGCATC
CCCGATTATATTCTATACCGATGTGGATTGCGCATACTTTGTGAACAGAAAGTGATAGCGTTGATGATTC
TTCATTGGTCAGAAAATTATGAACGGTTTCTTCTATTTTGTCTCTATATACTACGTATAGGAAATGTTTA
CATTTTCGTATTGTTTTCGATTCACTCTATGAATAGTTCTTACTACAATTTTTTTGTCTAAAGAGTAATA
CTAGAGATAAACATAAAAAATGTAGAGGTCGAGTTTAGATGCAAGTTCAAGGAGCGAAAGGTGGATGGGT
AGGTTATATAGGGATATAGCACAGAGATATATAGCAAAGAGATACTTTTGAGCAATGTTTGTGGAAGCGG
TATTCGCAATATTTTAGTAGCTCGTTACAGTCCGGTGCGTTTTTGGTTTTTTGAAAGTGCGTCATCAGAG
CGCTTTTGGTTTTCAAAAGCGCTCTGAAGTTCCTATACTTTCTAGCTAGAGAATAGGAACTTCCCGAGCG
GCCGCGTGTTACAAGCTTGACTCCAGCGTAACTGGACTGCAATCAACTCACTGGCTCACCTTCACGGGTG
GGCCTTTCTTCGGTAGAAAATCAAAGGATCTTCTTGAGATCCTTTTTTTCTGCGCGTAATCTGCTGCTTG
CAAACAAAAAAACCACCGCTACCAGCGGTGGTTTGTTTGCCGGATCAAGAGCTACCAACTCTTTTTCCGA
GGTAACTGGCTTCAGCAGAGCGCAGATACCAAATACTGTTCTTCTAGTGTAGCCGTAGTTAGGCCACCAC
TTCAAGAACTCTGTAGCACCGCCTACATACCTCGCTCTGCTAATCCTGTTACCAGTGGCTGCTGCCAGTG
GCGATAAGTCGTGTCTTACCGGGTTGGACTCAAGACGATAGTTACCGGATAAGGCGCAGCGGTCGGGCTG
AACGGGGGGTTCGTGCACACAGCCCAGCTTGGAGCGAACGACCTACACCGAACTGAGATACCTACAGCGT
GAGCTATGAGAAAGCGCCACGCTTCCCGAAGGGAGAAAGGCGGACAGGTATCCGGTAAGCGGCAGGGTCG
GAACAGGAGAGCGCACGAGGGAGCTTCCAGGGGTAAACGCCTGGTATCTTTATAGTCCTGTCGGGTTTCG
CCACCTCTGACTTGAGCATCGATTTTTGTGATGCTCGTCAGGGGGGCGGAGCCTATGGAAAAACGCCAGC
AACGCAGAAAGGCCCACCCGAAGGTGAGCCAGGTGATTACATTTGGGCCCTCATCAGAGGTTTTCACCGT
CATCACCGAAACGCGCGAGGCAGCTGCGGTAAAGCTCATCAGCGTGGTCGTGAAGCGATTCACAGATGTC
TGCCTGTTCATCCGCGTCCAGCTCGTTGAGTTTCTCCAGAAGCGTTAATGTCTGGCTTCTGATAAAGCGG
GCCATGTTAAGGGCGGTTTTTTCCTGTTTGGTCACTTACCAATGCTTAATCAGTGAGGCACCTATCTCAG
CGATCTGTCTATTTCGTTCATCCATAGTTGCCTGACTCCCCGTCGTGTAGATAACTACGATGCGGGAGGG
CTTACCATCTGGCCCCAGTGCTGCAATGATACCGCGAGACCCACGCTCACCGGCTCCAGATTTATCAGCA
ATAAACCAGCCAGCCGGGAGGGCCGAGCGCAGAAGTGATCCTGCAACTTTATCCGCCTCCATCCAGTCTA
TTAATTGTTGCCGGGAAGCTAGAGTAAGTAGTTCGCCAGTTAATAGTTTGCGCAACGTTGTTGCCATTGC
TACAGGCATCGTGGTGTCACGCTCGTCGTTTGGTATGGCTTCATTCAGCTCCGGTTCCCAACGATCAAGG
CGAGTTACATGATCCCCCATGTTGTGCAAAAAAGCGGTTAGCTCCTTCGGTCCTCCGATCGTTGCCAGAA
GTAAGTTGGCCGCAGTGTTATCACTCATGGTTATGGCAGCACTGCATAATTCTCTTACTGTCATGCCATC
CGTGAGATGCTTTTCTGTGACTGGTGAGTACTCAACCAAGTCATTCTGAGAATAGTGTATGCGGCGACCG
AGTTGCTCTTGCCCGGCGTCAATACGGGATAATACCGCGCCACATAGCAGAACTTTAAAAGTGCTCATCA
TTGGAAAACGTTCTTCGGGGCGTAAACTCTCAAGGATCTTACCGCTGTTGAGATCCAGTTCGATGTAACC
CACTCGTGCACCCAACTGATCTTCAGCATCTTTTACTTTCACCAGCGTTTCTGGGTGAGCAAAAACAGGA
AGGCAAAATGCCGCAAAAAAGGGAATAAGGGCGACACGGAAATGTTGAATACTCATTTTAGCTTCCTTAG
CTCCTGAAAATCTCGATAACTCAAAAAATACGCCCGGTAGTGATCTTATTTCATTATGGTGAAAGTTGGA
ACCTCTTACGTGCCGATCAAGTCAAAAGCCTCCGGTCGGAGGCTTTTGACTTTCTGCTATGGAGGTCAGG
TATGATTTAAATGGTCAGTTAGAGCGGCCGCTTGCTATATTGAAGTA
